>Addgene plasmid #187107 | pCDNA5/FRT_rHCaMP | addgene full sequence | sequence record 367387 | Addgene NGS Result
GGTTTGCGTATTGGGCGCTCTTCCGCTTCCTCGCTCACTGACTCGCTGCGCTCGGTCGTTCGGCTGCGGC
GAGCGGTATCAGCTCACTCAAAGGCGGTAATACGGTTATCCACAGAATCAGGGGATAACGCAGGAAAGAA
CATGTGAGCAAAAGGCCAGCAAAAGGCCAGGAACCGTAAAAAGGCCGCGTTGCTGGCGTTTTTCCATAGG
CTCCGCCCCCCTGACGAGCATCACAAAAATCGACGCTCAAGTCAGAGGTGGCGAAACCCGACAGGACTAT
AAAGATACCAGGCGTTTCCCCCTGGAAGCTCCCTCGTGCGCTCTCCTGTTCCGACCCTGCCGCTTACCGG
ATACCTGTCCGCCTTTCTCCCTTCGGGAAGCGTGGCGCTTTCTCATAGCTCACGCTGTAGGTATCTCAGT
TCGGTGTAGGTCGTTCGCTCCAAGCTGGGCTGTGTGCACGAACCCCCCGTTCAGCCCGACCGCTGCGCCT
TATCCGGTAACTATCGTCTTGAGTCCAACCCGGTAAGACACGACTTATCGCCACTGGCAGCAGCCACTGG
TAACAGGATTAGCAGAGCGAGGTATGTAGGCGGTGCTACAGAGTTCTTGAAGTGGTGGCCTAACTACGGC
TACACTAGAAGAACAGTATTTGGTATCTGCGCTCTGCTGAAGCCAGTTACCTTCGGAAAAAGAGTTGGTA
GCTCTTGATCCGGCAAACAAACCACCGCTGGTAGCGGTGGTTTTTTTGTTTGCAAGCAGCAGATTACGCG
CAGAAAAAAAGGATCTCAAGAAGATCCTTTGATCTTTTCTACGGGGTCTGACGCTCAGTGGAACGAAAAC
TCACGTTAAGGGATTTTGGTCATGAGATTATCAAAAAGGATCTTCACCTAGATCCTTTTAAATTAAAAAT
GAAGTTTTAAATCAATCTAAAGTATATATGAGTAAACTTGGTCTGACAGTTACCAATGCTTAATCAGTGA
GGCACCTATCTCAGCGATCTGTCTATTTCGTTCATCCATAGTTGCCTGACTCCCCGTCGTGTAGATAACT
ACGATACGGGAGGGCTTACCATCTGGCCCCAGTGCTGCAATGATACCGCGAGACCCACGCTCACCGGCTC
CAGATTTATCAGCAATAAACCAGCCAGCCGGAAGGGCCGAGCGCAGAAGTGGTCCTGCAACTTTATCCGC
CTCCATCCAGTCTATTAATTGTTGCCGGGAAGCTAGAGTAAGTAGTTCGCCAGTTAATAGTTTGCGCAAC
GTTGTTGCCATTGCTACAGGCATCGTGGTGTCACGCTCGTCGTTTGGTATGGCTTCATTCAGCTCCGGTT
CCCAACGATCAAGGCGAGTTACATGATCCCCCATGTTGTGCAAAAAAGCGGTTAGCTCCTTCGGTCCTCC
GATCGTTGTCAGAAGTAAGTTGGCCGCAGTGTTATCACTCATGGTTATGGCAGCACTGCATAATTCTCTT
ACTGTCATGCCATCCGTAAGATGCTTTTCTGTGACTGGTGAGTACTCAACCAAGTCATTCTGAGAATAGT
GTATGCGGCGACCGAGTTGCTCTTGCCCGGCGTCAATACGGGATAATACCGCGCCACATAGCAGAACTTT
AAAAGTGCTCATCATTGGAAAACGTTCTTCGGGGCGAAAACTCTCAAGGATCTTACCGCTGTTGAGATCC
AGTTCGATGTAACCCACTCGTGCACCCAACTGATCTTCAGCATCTTTTACTTTCACCAGCGTTTCTGGGT
GAGCAAAAACAGGAAGGCAAAATGCCGCAAAAAAGGGAATAAGGGCGACACGGAAATGTTGAATACTCAT
ACTCTTCCTTTTTCAATATTATTGAAGCATTTATCAGGGTTATTGTCTCATGAGCGGATACATATTTGAA
TGTATTTAGAAAAATAAACAAATAGGGGTTCCGCGCACATTTCCCCGAAAAGTGCCACCTGACGTCGACG
GATCGGGAGATCTCCCGATCCCCTATGGTGCACTCTCAGTACAATCTGCTCTGATGCCGCATAGTTAAGC
CAGTATCTGCTCCCTGCTTGTGTGTTGGAGGTCGCTGAGTAGTGCGCGAGCAAAATTTAAGCTACAACAA
GGCAAGGCTTGACCGACAATTGCATGAAGAATCTGCTTAGGGTTAGGCGTTTTGCGCTGCTTCGCGATGT
ACGGGCCAGATATACGCGTTGACATTGATTATTGACTAGTTATTAATAGTAATCAATTACGGGGTCATTA
GTTCATAGCCCATATATGGAGTTCCGCGTTACATAACTTACGGTAAATGGCCCGCCTGGCTGACCGCCCA
ACGACCCCCGCCCATTGACGTCAATAATGACGTATGTTCCCATAGTAACGCCAATAGGGACTTTCCATTG
ACGTCAATGGGTGGAGTATTTACGGTAAACTGCCCACTTGGCAGTACATCAAGTGTATCATATGCCAAGT
ACGCCCCCTATTGACGTCAATGACGGTAAATGGCCCGCCTGGCATTATGCCCAGTACATGACCTTATGGG
ACTTTCCTACTTGGCAGTACATCTACGTATTAGTCATCGCTATTACCATGGTGATGCGGTTTTGGCAGTA
CATCAATGGGCGTGGATAGCGGTTTGACTCACGGGGATTTCCAAGTCTCCACCCCATTGACGTCAATGGG
AGTTTGTTTTGGCACCAAAATCAACGGGACTTTCCAAAATGTCGTAACAACTCCGCCCCATTGACGCAAA
TGGGCGGTAGGCGTGTACGGTGGGAGGTCTATATAAGCAGAGCTCTCTGGCTAACTAGAGAACCCACTGC
TTACTGGCTTATCGAAATTAATACGACTCACTATAGGGAGACCCAAGCTGGCTAGCGTTTAAACTTACCA
CCATGGGATCCGAAATCGGTACTGGCTTTCCATTCGACCCCCATTATGTGGAAGTCCTGGGCGAGCGCAT
GCACTACGTCGATGTTGGTCCGCGCGATGGCACCCCTGTGCTGTTCCTGCACGGTAACCCGACCTCCTCC
TACGTGTGGCGCAACATCATCCCGCATGTTGCACCGACCCATCGCTGCATTGCTCCAGACCTGATCGGTA
TGGGCAAATCCGACAAACCAGACCTGGGTTATTTCTTCGACGACCACGTCCGCTTCATGGATGCCTTCAT
CGAAGCCCTGGGTCTGGAAGAGGTCGTCCTGGTCATTCACGACTGGGGCTCCGCTCTGGGTTTCCACTGG
GCCAAGCGCAATCCAGAGCGCGTCAAAGGTATTGCATTTATGGAGTTCATCCGCCCTATCCCGACCTGGG
ACGAATGGCCAGAATTTGCCCGCGAGACCTTCCAGCTGCCGGACCAACTGACTGAAGAGCAGATCGCAGA
ATTTAAAGAGGAATTCTCCCTATTTGACAAGGACGGGGATGGGACAATAACAACCAAGGAGCTGGGGACG
GTGATGCGGTCTCTGGGGCAGAACCCCACAGAAGCAGAGCTGCAGGACATGATCAATGAAGTAGATGCCG
ACGGTGACGGCACAATCGACTTCCCTGAGTTCCTGACAATGATGGCAAGAAAAATGAAATACAGGGACAC
GGAAGAAGAAATTAGAGAAGCGTTCGGTGTGTTTGATAAGGATGGCAATGGCTACATCAGTGCAGCAGAG
CTTCGCCACGTGATGACAAACCTTGGAGAGAAGTTAACAGATGAAGAGGTTGATGAAATGATCAGGGAAG
CAGACATCGATGGGGATGGTCAGGTAAACTACGAAGAGTTTGTACAAATGATGACAGCGAAGGGTGGCAC
CGGTGGCTCTATGGTCGACTCATCACGTCGTAAGTGGAATAAGACAGGTCACGCAGTCAGAGCTATAGGT
CGGCTGAGCTCACTCGAGGCCTTCCGCACCACCGACGTCGGCCGCAAGCTGATCATCGATCAGAACGTTT
TTATCGAGGGTACGCTGCCGATGGGTGTCGTCCGCCCGCTGACTGAAGTCGAGATGGACCATTACCGCGA
GCCGTTCCTGAATCCTGTTGACCGCGAGCCACTGTGGCGCTTCCCAAACGAGCTGCCAATCGCCGGTGAG
CCAGCGAACATCGTCGCGCTGGTCGAAGAATACATGGACTGGCTGCACCAGTCCCCTGTCCCGAAGCTGC
TGTTCTGGGGCACCCCAGGCGTTCTGATCCCACCGGCCGAAGCCGCTCGCCTGGCCAAAAGCCTGCCTAA
CTGCAAGGCTGTGGACATCGGCCCGGGTCTGAATCTGCTGCAAGAAGACAACCCGGACCTGATCGGCAGC
GAGATCGCGCGCTGGCTGTCTACTCTGGAGATTTCCGGTTAGTCTAGAGGGCCCGTTTAAACCCGCTGAT
CAGCCTCGACTGTGCCTTCTAGTTGCCAGCCATCTGTTGTTTGCCCCTCCCCCGTGCCTTCCTTGACCCT
GGAAGGTGCCACTCCCACTGTCCTTTCCTAATAAAATGAGGAAATTGCATCGCATTGTCTGAGTAGGTGT
CATTCTATTCTGGGGGGTGGGGTGGGGCAGGACAGCAAGGGGGAGGATTGGGAAGACAATAGCAGGCATG
CTGGGGATGCGGTGGGCTCTATGGCTTCTGAGGCGGAAAGAACCAGCTGGGGCTCTAGGGGGTATCCCC
[124 nt withheld, positions 4620-4743]
C
[91 nt withheld, positions 4745-4835]
AGGGTGATGGTTCACGTACCTAGAAGTTCCTATTCCGAAGTTCCTATTCTCTAGAAAGTATAGGAACTTC
CTTGGCCAAAAAGCCTGAACTCACCGCGACGTCTGTCGAGAAGTTTCTGATCGAAAAGTTCGACAGCGTC
TCCGACCTGATGCAGCTCTCGGAGGGCGAAGAATCTCGTGCTTTCAGCTTCGATGTAGGAGGGCGTGGAT
ATGTCCTGCGGGTAAATAGCTGCGCCGATGGTTTCTACAAAGATCGTTATGTTTATCGGCACTTTGCATC
GGCCGCGCTCCCGATTCCGGAAGTGCTTGACATTGGGGAATTCAGCGAGAGCCTGACCTATTGCATCTCC
CGCCGTGCACAGGGTGTCACGTTGCAAGACCTGCCTGAAACCGAACTGCCCGCTGTTCTGCAGCCGGTCG
CGGAGGCCATGGATGCGATCGCTGCGGCCGATCTTAGCCAGACGAGCGGGTTCGGCCCATTCGGACCGCA
AGGAATCGGTCAATACACTACATGGCGTGATTTCATATGCGCGATTGCTGATCCCCATGTGTATCACTGG
CAAACTGTGATGGACGACACCGTCAGTGCGTCCGTCGCGCAGGCTCTCGATGAGCTGATGCTTTGGGCCG
AGGACTGCCCCGAAGTCCGGCACCTCGTGCACGCGGATTTCGGCTCCAACAATGTCCTGACGGACAATGG
CCGCATAACAGCGGTCATTGACTGGAGCGAGGCGATGTTCGGGGATTCCCAATACGAGGTCGCCAACATC
TTCTTCTGGAGGCCGTGGTTGGCTTGTATGGAGCAGCAGACGCGCTACTTCGAGCGGAGGCATCCGGAGC
TTGCAGGATCGCCGCGGCTCCGGGCGTATATGCTCCGCATTGGTCTTGACCAACTCTATCAGAGCTTGGT
TGACGGCAATTTCGATGATGCAGCTTGGGCGCAGGGTCGATGCGACGCAATCGTCCGATCCGGAGCCGGG
ACTGTCGGGCGTACACAAATCGCCCGCAGAAGCGCGGCCGTCTGGACCGATGGCTGTGTAGAAGTACTCG
CCGATAGTGGAAACCGACGCCCCAGCACTCGTCCGAGGGCAAAGGAATAGCACGTACTACGAGATTTCGA
TTCCACCGCCGCCTTCTATGAAAGGTTGGGCTTCGGAATCGTTTTCCGGGACGCCGGCTGGATGATCCTC
CAGCGCGGGGATCTCATGCTGGAGTTCTTCGCCCACCCCAACTTGTTTATTGCAGCTTATAATGGTTACA
AATAAAGCAATAGCATCACAAATTTCACAAATAAAGCATTTTTTTCACTGCATTCTAGTTGTGGTTTGTC
CAAACTCATCAATGTATCTTATCATGTCTGTATACCGTCGACCTCTAGCTAGAGCTTGGCGTAATCATGG
TCATAGCTGTTTCCTGTGTGAAATTGTTATCCGCTCACAATTCCACACAACATACGAGCCGGAAGCATAA
AGTGTAAAGCCTGGGGTGCCTAATGAGTGAGCTAACTCACATTAATTGCGTTGCGCTCACTGCCCGCTTT
CCAGTCGGGAAACCTGTCGTGCCAGCTGCATTAATGAATCGGCCAACGCGCGGGGAGAGGC
Features (pLannotate 1.2.2; 23 found; start..end, strand, type, name):
    201..789     -  rep_origin     ori: high-copy-number ColE1/pMB1/pBR322/pUC origin of replication
    960..1820    -  CDS            AmpR: β-lactamase; bla; confers resistance to ampicillin, carbenicillin, and related antibiotics
   1821..1925    -  promoter       AmpR promoter: bla
   1984..2036    -  misc_feature   bom (fragment): basis of mobility region from pBR322
   2191..2570    +  enhancer       CMV enhancer: human cytomegalovirus immediate early enhancer
   2571..2774    +  promoter       CMV promoter: human cytomegalovirus (CMV) immediate early promoter
   2770..2803    +  LTR            5' LTR (truncated) (fragment): truncated 5' long terminal repeat (LTR) from HIV-1
   2819..2837    +  promoter       T7 promoter: promoter for bacteriophage T7 RNA polymerase
   2882..3325    +  CDS            HaloTag® (fragment): modified bacterial dehalogenase that forms covalent bonds with chloroalkane derivatives
   3332..3772    +  CDS            calmodulin: calcium-binding protein
   3806..3862    +  CDS            calmodulin-binding peptide: calmodulin-binding peptide from avian smooth muscle myosin light chain kinase
   3867..4308    +  CDS            HaloTag® (fragment): modified bacterial dehalogenase that forms covalent bonds with chloroalkane derivatives
   4350..4574    +  polyA_signal   bGH poly(A) signal: bovine growth hormone polyadenylation signal
   4578..4599    +  promoter       SV40 promoter (fragment): SV40 enhancer and early promoter
   4620..4853    +  rep_origin     f1 ori (fragment) (sequence partly withheld): f1 bacteriophage origin of replication; arrow indicates direction of (+) strand synthesis
   4858..4905    +  protein_bind   FRT: FLP-mediated recombination occurs in the 8-bp core sequence TCTAGAAA (Turan and Bode, 2011). FLP recombinase from the Saccharomyces cerevisiae 2μ plasmid
   4913..5935    +  CDS            HygR: aminoglycoside phosphotransferase from E. coli; aph(4)-Ia; confers resistance to hygromycin
   5945..6070    +  CDS            ble (fragment): BLE_KLEPN - Experimental evidence at protein level: Swiss-Prot protein existence level 1. Binding protein with a strong affinity to the bleomycin family of antibiotics. Binds to CL990; an antimitotic-antibiotic compound. From Klebsiella pneumoniae.
   6065..6186    +  polyA_signal   SV40 poly(A) signal: SV40 polyadenylation signal
   6259..6275    -  protein_bind   lac operator: The lac repressor binds to the lac operator to inhibit transcription in E. coli. This inhibition can be relieved by adding lactose or isopropyl-β-D-thiogalactopyranoside (IPTG). lac repressor encoded by lacI
   6283..6313    -  promoter       lac promoter: promoter for the E. coli lac operon
   6328..6349    -  protein_bind   CAP binding site: CAP binding activates transcription in the presence of cAMP. E. coli catabolite activator protein
   6362..18      -  CDS            lacI (fragment) (across the origin): lac repressor; lacI; The lac repressor binds to the lac operator to inhibit transcription in E. coli. This inhibition can be relieved by adding lactose or isopropyl-β-D-thiogalactopyranoside (IPTG).
