[The description below was written by a language model from this plasmid's Addgene catalogue record and pLannotate feature annotations shown in this document.]
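Description:
pCDNA5/FRT_rHCaMP is a mammalian expression plasmid built on the pcDNA5/FRT backbone to express the synthetic protein rHCaMP in mammalian cells. It is propagated in E. coli as a high-copy plasmid through a ColE1/pUC-type origin and selected with ampicillin via the β-lactamase gene. The 6,436 nt sequence record also carries small annotated remnants (fragments of f1 ori, bom, lac promoter/operator, lacI, an SV40 promoter piece, a ble fragment and a short match to an HIV-1 LTR). These look like backbone leftovers or incidental matches rather than functional parts.

The expression cassette places the insert under the human CMV immediate-early enhancer and promoter, with a T7 promoter just upstream of the coding region and a bovine growth hormone polyadenylation signal downstream. The annotated insert has a distinctive layout: a HaloTag fragment, then calmodulin, then the calmodulin-binding peptide from smooth muscle myosin light chain kinase, then a second HaloTag fragment. This arrangement suggests a chemigenetic calcium sensor, in which calcium-dependent binding of calmodulin to its peptide is coupled to the self-labelling HaloTag domain that covalently captures chloroalkane-linked fluorophores. The record does not spell out the sensing mechanism, but the associated work concerns environmentally sensitive, colour-shifting fluorophores for bioimaging.

Downstream of the cassette, an FRT site sits immediately before a hygromycin resistance gene followed by an SV40 polyadenylation signal. In this backbone design, the hygromycin gene has no full promoter of its own. FLP-mediated recombination into a genomic FRT site in a suitable host line is what activates resistance, allowing selection of isogenic stable integrants. The plasmid can also be used for transient expression.
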