Addgene plasmid #187107: pCDNA5/FRT_rHCaMP
Purpose: Expression of rHCaMP in mammalian cells
Depositing lab: Kai Johnsson. Depositing organization: Max Planck Institute for Medical Research. Publication: Environmentally Sensitive Color-Shifting Fluorophores for Bioimaging. Wang L, Hiblot J, Popp C, Xue L, Johnsson K. Angew Chem Int Ed Engl. 2020 Dec 1;59(49):21880-21884. doi: 10.1002/anie.202008357. Epub 2020 Sep 28. PubMed 32762146.
Backbone
  Vector backbone: pCDNA5/FRT
  Vector type: Mammalian Expression
  Selectable markers: Hygromycin
Growth in bacteria
  Bacterial resistance: Ampicillin, 100 μg/mL
  Growth temperature: 37°C
  Growth strain: DH5alpha
  Copy number: High Copy
Gene/Insert
  Gene/Insert name: rHCaMP
  Species: Synthetic
  Promoter: CMV
  Cloning method: Gibson Cloning
Terms and licenses: Academic/Nonprofit Terms; Industry Terms: Not Available to Industry
How to cite: pCDNA5/FRT_rHCaMP was a gift from Kai Johnsson (Addgene plasmid # 187107 ; http://n2t.net/addgene:187107 ; RRID:Addgene_187107)
